# Supplementary material for: Complete Mitochondrial Genome Sequence and Phylogenetic Analysis of Procambarus clarkii and Cambaroides dauricus from China
Source: Int J Mol Sci. 2023 Jul 10;24(14):11282. doi: 10.3390/ijms241411282 (PMC10379448; doi:10.3390/ijms241411282)
Supplement: Supplementary file 1 [file ijms-24-11282-s001.zip › S3--Mitogenomic annotations of Procambarus clarkii downloaded from Bankit submission tool of Genbank.txt]

LOCUS       Procambarus            15937 bp    DNA     circular INV 17-NOV-2021
DEFINITION  clarkia mitochondrion,complete genome.
ACCESSION   Procambarus
VERSION
KEYWORDS    .
SOURCE      mitochondrion Procambarus clarkii (red swamp crayfish)
  ORGANISM  Procambarus clarkii
            Eukaryota; Metazoa; Ecdysozoa; Arthropoda; Crustacea;
            Multicrustacea; Malacostraca; Eumalacostraca; Eucarida; Decapoda;
            Pleocyemata; Astacidea; Astacoidea; Cambaridae; Procambarus.
REFERENCE   1  (bases 1 to 15937)
  AUTHORS   Luo,L. and Zhao,Z.
  TITLE     Direct Submission
  JOURNAL   Submitted (17-NOV-2021) aquaculture department, Heilongjiang River
            Fisheries Research Institute, Chinese Academy of Fishery Sciences,
            Songfa Street, Daoli district, Harbin, Heilongiang 150070, China
COMMENT     Bankit Comment: ALT EMAIL:luoliang@hrfri.ac.cn
            Bankit Comment: TOTAL # OF SEQS:1
            
            ##Assembly-Data-START##
            Assembly Method       :: SPAdes v. v3.14.1
            Sequencing Technology :: Illumina
            ##Assembly-Data-END##
FEATURES             Location/Qualifiers
     source          1..15937
                     /organism="Procambarus clarkii"
                     /organelle="mitochondrion"
                     /mol_type="genomic DNA"
                     /db_xref="taxon:6728"
                     /type="Procambarus clarkia"
     gene            complement(845..912)
                     /gene="trnQ-caa"
     tRNA            complement(845..912)
                     /gene="trnQ-caa"
                     /product="tRNA-Gln"
     gene            complement(914..980)
                     /gene="trnS1-aga"
     tRNA            complement(914..980)
                     /gene="trnS1-aga"
                     /product="tRNA-Ser"
     gene            complement(981..1044)
                     /gene="trnN-aac"
     tRNA            complement(981..1044)
                     /gene="trnN-aac"
                     /product="tRNA-Asn"
     gene            1111..1903
                     /gene="rrnS"
     rRNA            1111..1903
                     /gene="rrnS"
                     /product="rrnS ribosomal RNA"
     gene            1903..1972
                     /gene="trnV-gta"
     tRNA            1903..1972
                     /gene="trnV-gta"
                     /product="tRNA-Val"
     gene            2174..3223
                     /gene="rrnL"
     rRNA            2174..3223
                     /gene="rrnL"
                     /product="rrnL ribosomal RNA"
     gene            3238..3300
                     /gene="trnL1-cta"
     tRNA            3238..3300
                     /gene="trnL1-cta"
                     /product="tRNA-Leu"
     gene            3304..4266
                     /gene="nad1"
     CDS             3304..4266
                     /gene="nad1"
                     /codon_start=1
                     /transl_table=5
                     /product="NADH dehydrogenase subunit 1"
                     /translation="MLGHGGVMLVMVVNYLILIICVLLGVAFVTLLERKILGYIQIRK
                     GPNKLGIMGILQPFSDAVKLFCKENMNLSMSNFLPYYMAPVLSLFISLILWGVLPYSS
                     GLFNMSLGVLFFMCCLSAGVYPMMMAGWASNCKYSLLGSLRSVAQTISYEVSLALILL
                     SFIFLIESFNFKDFIVYQEEVWFLWLTIPLSMVWFASSLAETNRTPFDFSEGESELVS
                     GFNTEYSSGGFALIFMAEYSSILFMSMIFSLFFLGPDSLSIVFYIKVVMISFVFIWVR
                     GTLPRFRYDKLMYLAWKSFLPVSLNFLIWCMGMKMLFYTWFLVL"
     gene            4275..4339
                     /gene="trnP-cca"
     tRNA            4275..4339
                     /gene="trnP-cca"
                     /product="tRNA-Pro"
     gene            complement(4342..4404)
                     /gene="trnS2-tca"
     tRNA            complement(4342..4404)
                     /gene="trnS2-tca"
                     /product="tRNA-Ser"
     gene            complement(<4405..5539)
                     /gene="cob"
     CDS             complement(<4405..5539)
                     /gene="cob"
                     /note="TAA stop codon is completed by the addition of 3' A
                     residues to the mRNA"
                     /codon_start=1
                     /transl_table=5
                     /product="cytochrome b"
                     /translation="MFKPLRKTHPLFKIINSSLIDMPIPSNISIMWNFGSLLGLCLVI
                     QIMTGLFLSMHYTPNIEMAFSSTIHICRDVNYGWLLRTIHANSASFFFICLYSHIGRG
                     MYYSSYTYFHTWMVGVLIFFLTMASAFLGYVLPWGQMSFWGATVITNLFSAIPFLGTD
                     LVQWIWGGFAVDNATLTRFFSFHFLFPFIIAALTVIHILFLHETGGNNPLGVSSFVDK
                     VPFHPYFNFKDILGFIVLFWALIMLTLLNPYLLSDPDNFIPANPLVTPVHIQPEWYFL
                     FAYAILRSIPNKLGGVIALVASIAILMILPFTHNSTFRSSTFYPINQITFWYLVSVVV
                     LLTWIGARPVETPYILTGQILSTLYFLYYIINPIFTMMWDKWLN"
     gene            complement(5539..6051)
                     /gene="nad6"
     CDS             complement(5539..6051)
                     /gene="nad6"
                     /codon_start=1
                     /transl_table=5
                     /product="NADH dehydrogenase subunit 6"
                     /translation="MLIFISTTVFISILFTRLVHPLSMGLTLFIQTLIICITSGFSNN
                     SFWFSYILFLIFLGGMLVLFIYVASLASNEMFGISFNTLFTLTFIISMICLISFLVDP
                     LLTNSKYSISSSSIMFPYKFSNAPLMTSTIYNSSSMMFTLFIITYLLLTLFAVVKIIN
                     VHSSPLRVNN"
     gene            complement(6073..6137)
                     /gene="trnT-aca"
     tRNA            complement(6073..6137)
                     /gene="trnT-aca"
                     /product="tRNA-Thr"
     gene            6140..6433
                     /gene="nad4l"
     CDS             6140..6433
                     /gene="nad4l"
                     /codon_start=1
                     /transl_table=5
                     /product="NADH dehydrogenase subunit 4L"
                     /translation="MNTLNLVYICSLAMLFCGGWSFVSNRKHLLNTLLSLEFVMLSVF
                     WIMVLYIMSVGIEMYFVLFFLTLGVCEGALGLSLLISIVCSHGNDYFGSFNVV"
     gene            6433..7776
                     /gene="nad4"
     CDS             6433..7776
                     /gene="nad4"
                     /codon_start=1
                     /transl_table=5
                     /product="NADH dehydrogenase subunit 4"
                     /translation="MMKFLLMNMMLLVLINNWGIVQLALFLMCFLVFLGLGHDFYMFN
                     LGMQLGTDYLSMILVMLSVWIVVLVIYSSQMVKKTNKFSCLFLFLNLILLFALVMTFC
                     SMDYLMFYLSFESSLIPTLILILGWGYQPERTQAGIYMLFYTLFASLPLLVSLISLYM
                     VGGSLMMGLTKVSESELGMVSILWYFFTMLAFVVKLPMYLFHLWLPKAHVEAPVAGSM
                     ILAGVLLKLGGYGLIRVLSMFTEENKMFSWVWVGISVLGGVFVSILCLRQVDMKSLIA
                     YSSVAHMSLVLGGLVVFSWWGMNGAVIIMVGHGLCSSGLFCLSNIIYERLGSRSLLIN
                     KGLLNLMPSLGLWWFLLSISNMAAPPTLNLLGEVNLIIGMVSWSKVSMIGLIGLSFFS
                     AAYTLYLYSISQHGTFFSSLYACCSGKLSEYYVLSLHWIPLNLMILKSGLVLPLI"
     gene            7776..7840
                     /gene="trnH-cac"
     tRNA            7776..7840
                     /gene="trnH-cac"
                     /product="tRNA-His"
     gene            7859..9574
                     /gene="nad5"
     CDS             7859..9574
                     /gene="nad5"
                     /codon_start=1
                     /transl_table=5
                     /product="NADH dehydrogenase subunit 5"
                     /translation="MHLVSLVFLIVSSLLCLSMSLMSLQNLVSYVIEWELYSLNSSSI
                     VVTLVFDWLSFMFLSFILFISSMVMFYSGEYMSGDKHYNRFMYLVLAFVISMNALIVS
                     PNLISILLGWDGLGLISYVLVIYYQNEKSANAGMLTVLSNRVGDVAILLSIALFFSMG
                     GWNFMVWSLYTSEDMILMKVLIVVAAMTKSAQIPFSAWLPAAMAAPTPVSALVHSSTL
                     VTAGVYLLIRFSPIFEGSSVQSFLLIISCTTMFMAGLGANFEYDLKKIIALSTLSQLG
                     VMLSVLSLGFPDLAFFHLLTHALFKALLFLCAGVVIHSLGDYQDIRMMGGLIISMPLT
                     GVCMNLSNLSLCGMPFMAGFYSKDLILEMAFMSNINFISFIMYILATGLTVSYTFRLI
                     FYSLTSMSHISNMSGISDNDFIMTNPMVMLSLSSILSGASLSWVMFPEYYMICLSSFM
                     KSLVLLLLLIGSFTGYMLNIMSLNETLSSLGLYFISSFSGSMWFMPFLSSVKLNYYIL
                     KLGKSYDKIGDKGWSEYFGGQGGFSVIMKGSYYLEVTQGNMIKIYMKSFFLWVTIVVI
                     MLVLI"
     gene            9574..9636
                     /gene="trnF-ttc"
     tRNA            9574..9636
                     /gene="trnF-ttc"
                     /product="tRNA-Phe"
     gene            9637..9699
                     /gene="trnI-atc"
     tRNA            9637..9699
                     /gene="trnI-atc"
                     /product="tRNA-Ile"
     gene            9701..9767
                     /gene="trnM-atg"
     tRNA            9701..9767
                     /gene="trnM-atg"
                     /product="tRNA-Met"
     gene            9768..10760
                     /gene="nad2"
     CDS             9768..10760
                     /gene="nad2"
                     /codon_start=1
                     /transl_table=5
                     /product="NADH dehydrogenase subunit 2"
                     /translation="MVSPFSMLFFFTLVLGLVLCISSDTWFGAWVGLELNLLSFIPLI
                     SSSSNRYSSESILKYFLVQVLASIMIIFSALFILMMVNLKMVFSLSLLLKLGAAPFHF
                     WFPQVMEGLSWIQAIILMTLQKMGPMILLSYLVYDKWSLIMIFTSAVVSAIVGAMSGL
                     NQLYLRKIMAFSSINHMSWMFFAMILSEYCWLLYFSVYCLLSILVIMNFYFQQAYHFS
                     HLVNSSFPLMPKVVSMMSLFSLGGLPPFLGFIPKWFIIQEMIFSNYLYPLLVLLMCSL
                     VTLYFYIRMSISFLTLVFPFSGWVTKDYEGNKIMNMVMIMNFIGMLVPSIYMMY"
     gene            10759..10825
                     /gene="trnW-tga"
     tRNA            10759..10825
                     /gene="trnW-tga"
                     /product="tRNA-Trp"
     gene            complement(10827..10890)
                     /gene="trnC-tgc"
     tRNA            complement(10827..10890)
                     /gene="trnC-tgc"
                     /product="tRNA-Cys"
     gene            complement(10891..10955)
                     /gene="trnY-tac"
     tRNA            complement(10891..10955)
                     /gene="trnY-tac"
                     /product="tRNA-Tyr"
     gene            10948..12492
                     /gene="cox1"
     CDS             10948..12492
                     /gene="cox1"
                     /codon_start=1
                     /transl_table=5
                     /product="cytochrome c oxidase subunit I"
                     /translation="MLFTQRWFFSTNHKDIGTLYFVFGTWAGMVGTSLSMIIRVELGQ
                     PGSLIGDDQIYNVVVTAHAFVMIFFMVMPIMIGGFGNWLIPLMLGAPDMAFPRMNNMS
                     FWLLPFSLTLLLTSGMVESGVGTGWTVYPPLASAIAHAGASVDLGIFSLHLAGVSSIL
                     GSVNFMTTAINMRTVGMTMDRMPLFVWSVFITTVLLLLSLPVLAGAITMLLTDRNLNT
                     SFFDPAGGGDPILYQHLFWFFGHPEVYILILPAFGMVSHIVVQESGKKEAFGTLGMIY
                     AMIAIGILGFVVWAHHMFTVGMDVDTRAYFTSATMIIAVPTGIKIFSWLGTLQGTQVN
                     YSPSLLWVLGFIFLFTVGGLTGVVLANSSIDIILHDTYYVVAHFHYVLSMGAVFGIFA
                     GIVHWFPLFTGLSLNQKWLKIHFFTMFVGVNVTFFPQHFLGLNGMPRRYSDYPDAYSA
                     WNVLSSIGSIISLVAVLGFVIIVWEAFIMSRKSFSSLFMPTSMEWQHYYPPADHTYSE
                     IPLISN"
     gene            12494..12556
                     /gene="trnL2-tta"
     tRNA            12494..12556
                     /gene="trnL2-tta"
                     /product="tRNA-Leu"
     gene            12557..>13244
                     /gene="cox2"
     CDS             12557..>13244
                     /gene="cox2"
                     /note="TAA stop codon is completed by the addition of 3' A
                     residues to the mRNA"
                     /codon_start=1
                     /transl_table=5
                     /product="cytochrome c oxidase subunit II"
                     /translation="MASWGNLGFQDSASPLMEQLIFFHDHTMVVLILIVTFVGYIMFY
                     LFFNFLVNRYLLESQEVEIIWTILPAIILIFIAFPSLRLLYLLDEINNPSITLKTIGH
                     QWYWSYEYSDFLDLEFDSYMVGTVDLSESGFRLLDVDNRVVLPMNSQIRMLVSAADVI
                     HSWTVPALGMKADAIPGRLNQISFFINRPGLFFGQCSEICGANHSFMPIVVESVSVNS
                     FLDWVSSCLKS"
     gene            13245..13308
                     /gene="trnK-aaa"
     tRNA            13245..13308
                     /gene="trnK-aaa"
                     /product="tRNA-Lys"
     gene            13311..13377
                     /gene="trnD-gac"
     tRNA            13311..13377
                     /gene="trnD-gac"
                     /product="tRNA-Asp"
     gene            13378..13536
                     /gene="atp8"
     CDS             13378..13536
                     /gene="atp8"
                     /codon_start=1
                     /transl_table=5
                     /product="ATP synthase F0 subunit 8"
                     /translation="MPQMSPLFWMNLYIMFLLSLILVLAVQYFLVIYCKLDRVGKMDQ
                     EIEKIWKW"
     gene            13530..14204
                     /gene="atp6"
     CDS             13530..14204
                     /gene="atp6"
                     /codon_start=1
                     /transl_table=5
                     /product="ATP synthase F0 subunit 6"
                     /translation="MMTSLFSIFDPSSSVFSLPLNWISTFLGLLFLPFMYWVSPSRWV
                     MMWLKFTNMLYGEFKVILGVKNIGLNVLFVSLLTLIVFNNSLGLLPYVFTSSSHLAMT
                     LSLAFPLWLSFMVFGWINHTQEMFAHLVPQGTPGVLMPFMVLIESISNIIRPGTLAVR
                     LAANMIAGHLLLSLLGGMGSSMPLSILWVLIILQILLLMLESAVAVIQSYVFAILSTL
                     YASEVN"
     gene            14204..14992
                     /gene="cox3"
     CDS             14204..14992
                     /gene="cox3"
                     /codon_start=1
                     /transl_table=5
                     /product="cytochrome c oxidase subunit III"
                     /translation="MSSHTHHTYHLVDMSPWPLTGSISAMMLTTGLIKWFHQFSADLL
                     YLSFVGVILTMIQWWRDVVREGTYQGLHTGAVMSGLRWGMILFILSEVLFFFSFFWAF
                     FHSSLAPVVEVGSFWPPSGIQPFNPFGVPLLNTTILLSSGATVTWSHHAILNSNHKEA
                     LQSLMLTVMLGLYFTGLQAFEYVEASFSIADSIYGSTFFVATGFHGLHVIIGSSFLSV
                     CLYRLYKCHFSSYHHFGFEAAAWYWHFVDVVWLFLYVFIYWWGG"
     gene            14991..15052
                     /gene="trnG-gga"
     tRNA            14991..15052
                     /gene="trnG-gga"
                     /product="tRNA-Gly"
     gene            15053..15406
                     /gene="nad3"
     CDS             15053..15406
                     /gene="nad3"
                     /codon_start=1
                     /transl_table=5
                     /product="NADH dehydrogenase subunit 3"
                     /translation="MYILMTSVLFTLVVSMLVMLVASLLSKKVVVDREKSSPFECGFD
                     PKGSARLPFSLRFFLVAVIFLIFDVEITLLMPLAYIISLTNIFTWLLAGLMFLLILLV
                     GLYYEWLKGALEWNE"
     gene            15405..15465
                     /gene="trnA-gca"
     tRNA            15405..15465
                     /gene="trnA-gca"
                     /product="tRNA-Ala"
     gene            15468..15529
                     /gene="trnR-cga"
     tRNA            15468..15529
                     /gene="trnR-cga"
                     /product="tRNA-Arg"
     gene            15530..15593
                     /gene="trnE-gaa"
     tRNA            15530..15593
                     /gene="trnE-gaa"
                     /product="tRNA-Glu"
BASE COUNT     5075 a   1501 c   2814 g   6547 t
ORIGIN      
        1 tctcattatg ctttggtata tctcaatcga agctgatttt tataatattt atattctgat
       61 aaataataat agaagataga agaccttaga cgctagaatc ttaaggaaat gaaagaggta
      121 gcccgatgta gttatttcta aatatataat attatataaa ttgagaaaaa tcaacataat
      181 ttactataaa tcaagaatat gatagtaatg ttttaataaa ttattttact gggggggcag
      241 aataagacta atctttttaa aattgtatta tccatgaaaa ttcttaaaat taattagatg
      301 tataaaatta tttggaatta aagtgaaaaa ataaaattta tgttggaggg ggtggaacaa
      361 gattgaatta gtatatatat ataaataact taataataaa aataaatttt ttataataaa
      421 gcattatttt atatatatag aattaattat acttttttaa attttattat ataaaaaata
      481 ttgaggaaga ttatcttcct caatattttt tataatattt taatgtattt tatgttaaaa
      541 tttattttta ttaaaataaa ttaatttaat taaattgtat tttagtgtaa tttattatat
      601 aaaataatat atatattaat aacatagcat aattttaata taaattaaat gtatatatat
      661 gtattataaa ggtttaaagt tattatttgg tgtaattaaa gatatgaaga gattaataaa
      721 tttattaatg ttattaattt ttaaaattga attagatgta tgaaattatt tggaattaaa
      781 gtgaaaaaat aaaatttatg ttgggggctg aacaagattg aattaatata catgtataat
      841 tatattatac ataatggagt ttaaccaatt cttagaagat caaaacttct cgtgctgtaa
      901 cacttacgta taatgaaatt tgaacggaat taaaccgctc aagaaataag ttagaagctt
      961 tttcttaacc aataaatttc cttaatagga aataatttca atttttccat taacagtgga
     1021 atacctcttt ttggtttcta ttaatatttt cttaaatttt aagttgtgag tttattatta
     1081 gttgaattat attttggtga attatgttta ataaagtttg atttttgctt tgagctttgt
     1141 tttataatta tttagtatat gtaaattttg gtgaaatata tttgcttaaa gtatagtgta
     1201 tataggtatg caatatttaa tattatcaat aggagaaatc ttgagttagt aaattataat
     1261 aagtttgaca aaatcttgtg ccagcagtcg cggttatact tgaaaattaa ataaagtata
     1321 ttagtagaag ttaataaatt aattaaaata agagtttatg tttataaaaa gtgaaattgg
     1381 gttataaaat ataaagactt atttgaaaat taaggtagtg aaacttaaaa aactaaggta
     1441 tgaattagga ttagataccc tagtacactt agacttaatt tataaatact agaatattag
     1501 gagttatgtt ctttaaattt aagaaatttg gcggtgtttt agtctagtta gaggaacctg
     1561 ttttataaac gatacaacac gcattatttt acttatttta gttaatcagc ttgtataccg
     1621 tcattataag ataatttagg agaaaatatt attgaaatca tattattgag tatattagat
     1681 caaggtgcag cttataaata agtaaatatg ggttacaata aaatttattt aatatgaatt
     1741 aagtatttaa atatatttat gaaggaggat ttaattgtaa gaaaaggagt agtgagattt
     1801 tttgatataa gctctaaatt atgtacatat cgcccgtcgc tttcatttaa tgtgaaataa
     1861 gtcgtaacat agtaggggta ctggaaagtg tctctagaat tacaaagtaa agctaaaaat
     1921 tagcatctca tttacaccga gaaggtttgt cgtgtaattc gatatatttt gattatgaat
     1981 agttgtttag tgtagttaat atgaaaaaga ttttttaaat atagtaaatt taattgaata
     2041 atattaaaga cttagtataa aatactgtaa aggaaatttg aaataattta agatttaata
     2101 ataaaaaagt aatattaaag ttatgtatct tgtgtataat agatgtttaa attaatataa
     2161 ttcggttatg tatctcgaaa aggaaatagc taaattaaaa ggtaagtttt tgtagcagaa
     2221 aaatttataa ttttatttta gaagtgaaat attaatcggg tttcttaata tctagttttt
     2281 taagaagtga atttaaatta gcatttttat atatttataa aaatagttaa aataaggggg
     2341 attagctctt tattatttaa tattataaaa aaatattttt aaaggattta actaggctta
     2401 aaattagcca ggtttatagg gtgttataag taaaatttag gttaataata tttatatgtt
     2461 ttttaattgt ttattaaaaa ttatttagaa atagtgttga aataggtata atgagtatat
     2521 tagtatataa ttgtgtttga atttaattta aattattaaa ttatttttat gtatttaaat
     2581 atttctttaa ggaattcggc aaaaattatt tctgcctgtt taacaaaaac atgtctttat
     2641 ggaggtttat aaagtctaac ctgcccattg ggaactaaaa ggccgcggta ttatgaccgt
     2701 gcaaaggtag cataatcatt agttttttaa ttgaaggcta gaatgaatgg ttgaacaaga
     2761 aataatctgt cttaaattaa tatattgaat ttaactttta agtgaaaagg cttaaataat
     2821 ctggagggac gataagaccc tataaaactt tatatttata atatagtagt tagttttatt
     2881 taagggtatt attttagagt atttggttgg ggtgacaagg ataaaatatt aaataactgt
     2941 cttttttttt ttacagtgat gtttggttta atgatcctaa aagggattaa agattaagtt
     3001 actttaggga taacagcgta attttcttta agagttctta tcgacaagaa agtttgcgac
     3061 ctcgatgttg aattaaaagt tctttataga gtagagacta taatagaagg tctgttcgac
     3121 ctttaaaatt ttacatgatt tgagttcaga ccggtgtaag ccaggttggt ttctatcttt
     3181 caggattaat tgtagttatt ttagtacgaa aggattaaat aactaaaaaa ttttttagtt
     3241 attttggcag aatatgcgtt agatttagaa tctaataata tagggagtct ataaataata
     3301 aaaatgcttg gtcacggggg ggtaatattg gttatagttg ttaattattt aattttaatt
     3361 atttgtgtgt tattaggagt agcttttgtt actttgttgg aacgaaaaat tttaggttat
     3421 attcaaattc gtaaggggcc taataaatta ggaattatag gtattctgca gcctttttct
     3481 gatgctgtga agcttttttg taaggagaat ataaatttga gaatatctaa ttttttacct
     3541 tattatatag ctcctgtatt aagtttattt atttctttaa ttttatgagg ggtattacca
     3601 tatagtaggg gtttatttaa tataagttta ggggtattat tttttatatg ttgtttaagt
     3661 gcgggtgtat atcctataat aatagctggt tgggcttcaa attgtaaata ttctttgttg
     3721 ggaagtttac gctctgttgc tcaaactatt tcatatgagg taagtttggc tttaatttta
     3781 ttgtctttta tttttttaat tgagagtttt aattttaagg attttattgt ataccaggag
     3841 gaagtttggt ttttatggtt aactattcca ttaagaatag tgtgatttgc ttctagttta
     3901 gctgagacta atcgaactcc ttttgatttc tctgaggggg aatctgagtt ggtttcaggg
     3961 tttaatactg agtatagaag gggcgggttt gctttaattt ttatagcgga gtattcaagt
     4021 attttattta taaggataat ttttagattg ttttttttag gccctgattc tttgagaatt
     4081 gttttttata ttaaagtggt aataattagg tttgttttta tttgggttcg aggtacttta
     4141 cctcgatttc gttatgataa acttatgtat ttagcttgaa aaagcttttt acctgtttct
     4201 ttaaattttt taatttggtg tataggtata aagatattat tttatacttg atttttagta
     4261 ttgtagtggt agatcgaagg atagtttaag gtaagtaaaa atattaattt tggatattaa
     4321 agatattctt ttctttcgat ataaaagttg gagatactcc tattaatgct ttcaaaacat
     4381 ttgtttttta taaactaaac tttaaattta atcatttatc tcatattatt gtaaaaattg
     4441 ggttaataat atagtataaa aaatagagtg tagataaaat ttgtcctgtt agaatataag
     4501 gagtttctac tgggcgtgct ccaattcatg ttagtaggac tactactgag actaaatatc
     4561 agaaagtaat ttggttaata ggatagaatg ttcttcttcg gaaagtagaa ttgtgagtaa
     4621 atggtagaat tattaaaata gcaattgaag ctactaaagc aataactcct ccaagtttat
     4681 ttggaattga tcgtaggatg gcataggcaa aaagaaaata tcattcaggt tgaatatgaa
     4741 cgggagttac taaggggttt gctggaataa agttatctgg atctctaagg aggtagggat
     4801 taagaagggt taatataatt aaggctcaga aaagtacaat aaatcctaag atgtctttaa
     4861 agttgaaata agggtgaaag gggactttat ctacaaatga agaaactcca agtgggttat
     4921 ttcctcctgt ttcgtgtagg aataaaatat gaattactgt taaagctgca ataataaatg
     4981 gaaataaaaa atgaaatgag aaaaaacgag ttaaagtggc gttgtctacg gcgaagccac
     5041 ctcaaatcca ttgaactaaa tctgtaccta ggaagggaat agcagagaag aggttagtaa
     5101 taactgttgc tcctcagaaa gacatttgcc ctcagggtaa gacgtagcct aaaaaggctg
     5161 aggccatggt taagaaaaaa attaatacac caactattca ggtgtgaaaa taagtataag
     5221 aactatagta tattcctcgt ccaatgtggg agtataaaca aataaaaaaa aaagaggccc
     5281 tattggcatg aatggtacgt aatagtcacc catagtttac gtctcgacaa atgtggatag
     5341 ttcttgaaaa agctatttca atattagggg tataatgtat agatagaaat aagcctgtta
     5401 taatttgaat aactaaacat aatcctaata gtgagccaaa atttcatata attgaaatat
     5461 ttctaggaat tggtatatca attaatgatc tattaataat tttaaataaa ggatgagttt
     5521 ttcgtaaggg tttaaacatt agttatttac tcgtaagggc ctagagtgga cgttgataat
     5581 ttttactacg gcaaataaag taagaagtaa atatgtaatg ataaatagag taaatattat
     5641 tgatgaggag ttataaatag ttcttgttat taaaggggca tttctaaatt tataggggaa
     5701 tataatagaa gaacttctaa ttctatattt agagttggtt aataaagggt cgacaaggaa
     5761 agaaataaga caaattatgg aaataataaa tgttaaggta aataaggtgt taaatgagat
     5821 tccaaatatt tcgtttgagg ctaatgaggc tacataaata aataaaacta atattcctcc
     5881 tagaaaaatt aagaatagaa tataggaaaa tcagaatgaa ttattagaaa atccagaggt
     5941 aatacaaata attagggttt gaataaataa tgtcaaccct atggataggg ggtgcactaa
     6001 tcgggtgaat agaatggaga tgaatacggt agttgaaata aaaattaaaa taattttaaa
     6061 attatatttt aaagtcttaa gaatagtaat tcaattttga tttacaagac caaggttttt
     6121 ttttaaacta ttaaaactaa tgaatacttt aaatttagtt tatatttgtt ctttagctat
     6181 attgttttgt gggggttgat cttttgtttc taaccgaaaa catttattaa atactttgct
     6241 tagattagaa tttgtaatat taagggtatt ttggattata gttttatata ttataagagt
     6301 aggtattgag atatattttg tattattttt tttaacttta ggagtttgtg aaggggcatt
     6361 agggttatct ttattaattt ctattgtgtg ttctcatggt aatgattatt ttggtagatt
     6421 taatgtagtg taatgataaa atttttactt ataaatataa tattattggt tttaattaat
     6481 aattggggta ttgtacaatt agcgttgttt ttaatatgtt ttttagtgtt tttagggttg
     6541 ggccatgatt tttatatatt taatttagga atacaattag ggacagatta tttaagtata
     6601 atcttagtaa tattgagggt ttgaattgtt gtacttgtta tttatagaag tcaaatagta
     6661 aaaaagacaa ataaatttag ttgtttattt ttatttttaa atttaatttt attatttgct
     6721 ttagtaataa ctttttgttc tatagattat ttaatgtttt atttaaggtt tgaaagttct
     6781 ttaattccta ctctaatttt aattttaggt tgaggatacc agcctgagcg aactcaggct
     6841 ggtatttata tattgtttta tacattattt gcttctttac ctttattggt gtctttaatt
     6901 aggttgtata tagtgggggg tagtttaata atagggttaa ctaaagtaag ggaatctgaa
     6961 ttaggaatgg tcagtatttt atggtatttt tttactatac tggcatttgt agtaaagctt
     7021 cctatgtatt tatttcattt gtggttacct aaagctcatg ttgaagctcc cgtagctggt
     7081 tcaatgattt tggcaggtgt tttattaaag ttaggtgggt atggtttaat tcgtgtatta
     7141 agaatgttta ctgaggaaaa taaaatattt tcttgagtgt gagtaggtat tagtgtctta
     7201 ggaggtgttt ttgttagaat tttatgttta cggcaagtgg atatgaaatc tttaattgct
     7261 tattcttcag tagctcatat aagattagtc ttaggtggtt tagtggtgtt tagatgatgg
     7321 ggaataaatg gtgctgttat tattatggta ggacatggat tatgttcgtc cggtttattt
     7381 tgtttatcta atattattta tgagcgatta gggagtcgta gtttattaat taacaagggg
     7441 ttattaaatt taatgccttc tttgggttta tggtgatttt tattaagtat taggaatata
     7501 gcggctcctc ctacgttaaa tttgttagga gaagttaatt taattattgg aatagtaagt
     7561 tgaagaaaag taaggataat tgggttaatt ggtttgtctt tttttagggc agcctatact
     7621 ttatatttgt attcgattag acagcatggg acgtttttta gatcattgta tgcatgttgt
     7681 tctggtaagc taagggagta ttatgtttta agtctccatt gaattccttt aaatttaata
     7741 attttaaaga ggggcttagt tttaccttta atttaattta aatagtttaa aagaaaatat
     7801 tgatttgtgg tgtcaaagtt ataagaattt attttaaata gtggtttgaa aattctctat
     7861 gcatttagtg aggttagttt ttttaattgt aagttcttta ttgtgtttaa gtatatcttt
     7921 aatgagatta cagaatttgg ttaggtatgt aattgagtgg gaattatatt ctttaaattc
     7981 ttcttctatt gtggtaactt tggtatttga ttggttaagt tttatatttt taagatttat
     8041 tttatttatt tcttctatgg ttatatttta taggggggaa tatataaggg gagataaaca
     8101 ttataatcgt tttatatatt tagtacttgc ttttgttatt tcaataaatg ctttaattgt
     8161 taggcctaat ttaattagta ttttattagg gtgagatggg ttagggttaa tttcttatgt
     8221 attagtgatt tattatcaga atgaaaaatc tgctaatgcg ggaatgttaa ctgttttatc
     8281 aaatcgggta ggagacgtag caattctttt aagtattgct ttgtttttta gaataggggg
     8341 ctgaaatttt atggtttgaa gattatatac tagtgaagat ataattttaa taaaagtatt
     8401 aattgttgtg gctgctataa caaaaagagc acaaattcct ttttctgctt ggttgccagc
     8461 tgctatagca gctccaacac cagtttctgc attagtacat tcgtcaactc tggtgactgc
     8521 tggtgtttat ttattaattc gatttaggcc tatttttgaa gggtcttcgg ttcaatcttt
     8581 tttattaatt atttcttgta caactatatt tatagcaggt ctaggggcga attttgagta
     8641 tgatttaaag aagattattg ctttatctac tttgagtcaa ttgggggtaa tattaagagt
     8701 tttatctttg gggtttcctg atttagcttt ttttcattta ttaactcatg ctttatttaa
     8761 ggctttatta tttttatgtg cgggggttgt aattcatagt ttgggggatt atcaggatat
     8821 tcgtataatg gggggcttga ttattagaat acctttaact ggtgtttgta taaatttatc
     8881 aaatttatct ttatgtggta taccttttat ggctggattt tattctaaag atttaatttt
     8941 ggagatagct tttataagta atattaattt tattaggttt attatatata tcttagctac
     9001 tggtttaaca gtaagttata cttttcgttt aattttttat aggcttacta gaataaggca
     9061 tattagaaat atgaggggga ttagcgataa cgattttatt ataactaatc ctatggtaat
     9121 attaagatta agttctattt taagaggagc aagattatct tgagtaatat ttcctgaata
     9181 ttatataatt tgtttaagga ggtttataaa aagtttggta ttattattat tattaattgg
     9241 ttcttttact ggatatatat taaatattat aagtttaaat gaaactttaa gtagtttagg
     9301 tttatatttt attagaaggt tttcaggatc tatgtgattt ataccttttt tatctagggt
     9361 aaaattaaat tattatattt taaaattggg aaaaaggtat gataaaattg gagataaagg
     9421 atgatctgaa tattttgggg gacaaggagg atttagtgta attataaaag gttcttatta
     9481 tttagaagtt actcagggta atataattaa aatttatata aagaggtttt ttttatgagt
     9541 gactattgtt gttattatgt tggttttaat ttaatttata taatttaaaa ttagaatgtt
     9601 gtgttgaagc cacagcagtg gtgtatacct ataaataata tgatgcctga taaaaggata
     9661 gttttgatgt gactaattat gtaaaattta ctcatattat tgaaagataa gctaagataa
     9721 gctaatgggt tcataccccg tgaatgagat caatttctct ctttccggtg gtttctcctt
     9781 ttagaatact cttttttttt actttagttt tagggttagt attatgtatt tcttcggata
     9841 cttgatttgg ggcttgagtg gggttagagt taaatttatt atcttttatt cctttaattt
     9901 cttctagaag taaccgttat agttcagaga gtattttaaa atatttttta gtgcaagttt
     9961 tggcttcaat tataattatt ttttcagctt tatttatttt gatgatggta aatttaaaga
    10021 tagtattttc tttgtcacta ttattaaaat taggcgcagc tccttttcat ttttgatttc
    10081 ctcaggttat agaaggatta agttgaattc aagcaattat tttaataact ttacaaaaaa
    10141 tggggcctat aattttatta tcttatttgg tttatgataa gtgaagttta attataattt
    10201 ttacttctgc tgtagtatct gctattgttg gggctatgag gggcttaaat caattatatt
    10261 tacgaaagat tatagcattt tcttctatta atcatatatc ttgaatattt tttgctataa
    10321 ttttaaggga gtattgttga ttattatact ttagggtgta ttgtttactt tcaattttgg
    10381 ttattataaa tttttatttt cagcaggctt atcatttttc tcatttagtt aatagtagat
    10441 ttcctttaat acctaaggtt gtgtctatga tgagtttatt ttctttagga ggtttacctc
    10501 cttttttggg gtttattcct aagtgattta ttattcagga aataattttt agtaattatt
    10561 tatatccttt attagtactt ttaatatgta ggttggtaac tctttatttt tatattcgta
    10621 taaggatttc ttttttgact ttagtatttc cttttagggg ttgagtcaca aaggattatg
    10681 agggaaataa aattatgaat atggtaataa ttataaattt tattgggata ttagttcctt
    10741 caatttatat aatatattaa gactttaagt taattaaact aacatccttc aaagttgtaa
    10801 aaaaaagaat ttcttttagg tcttaaaagt tttagtgtta gcacattttc aaatttgcaa
    10861 tttgacgttt ttaattatta ctataaaacc taataaaaaa gaaaaatctt gtatctaaat
    10921 ttacagttta gcgcctaaag ctcggccatt ttatttacgc aacgatgatt tttttctaca
    10981 aatcataagg atattggaac attatatttt gtttttggta cttgagctgg tatagtagga
    11041 acttcattaa gaatgattat tcgggtggag ttaggtcaac caggaagatt aattggggat
    11101 gatcagatct ataatgtggt agttacagct catgcttttg taataatttt ttttatagta
    11161 atacctatta taattggtgg gtttggaaat tgattaattc ctttaatatt aggtgctcca
    11221 gatatggctt ttcctcgaat aaataatata aggttttgat tacttccttt ttctttgact
    11281 ttattattaa ctaggggtat agttgagaga ggagttggaa cagggtggac tgtttatcct
    11341 cctttagctt ctgctattgc tcatgcggga gcatctgtag atttaggtat tttttctcta
    11401 catttagcag gtgtatcttc tattttaggt tcagtaaatt ttataacaac tgctattaat
    11461 atacgaacag tagggataac catggatcga atgccgttat ttgtttgatc agtgtttatt
    11521 actactgttt tattattatt atctttacct gtgttggcag gagctattac tatattatta
    11581 acagatcgta atctaaatac ttcttttttt gatccagcag ggggagggga tcctatttta
    11641 tatcagcatt tattttgatt ttttggacac cctgaagttt atattttaat tttacctgct
    11701 tttggtatag tatctcatat tgtagttcaa gaatcaggta agaaagaggc ttttgggaca
    11761 ttaggtataa tttatgctat aattgctatt ggtattttag gttttgtagt atgagctcat
    11821 catatattta cggtagggat ggatgtagat actcgggctt attttacttc tgctacgata
    11881 attattgcgg ttcctactgg tattaaaatt tttagttgat taggaactct tcagggaacg
    11941 caagtaaatt acagtccttc tttattatgg gtattaggct ttattttttt atttactgta
    12001 ggggggttaa ctggggttgt gttagctaat tcttctattg atattattct tcatgacact
    12061 tattatgtag tggctcattt tcattatgtt ttatccatag gggctgtgtt tggaattttt
    12121 gcaggtattg ttcattgatt ccctttgttt accggtttat ctttaaatca aaaatgatta
    12181 aaaattcatt tttttactat atttgtgggg gtaaatgtaa cattttttcc tcaacatttt
    12241 ttaggtttaa atgggatacc tcgacgttat tcagattatc ccgatgctta tagggcatga
    12301 aatgttttat cttcaattgg ttctattatt tctttggtag ctgtgttagg atttgtaatt
    12361 attgtttgag aggcttttat tataagtcga aaaagattta gatctctttt tatacctact
    12421 tctatagaat gacagcatta ttatcctcct gctgatcata cttattctga gattccatta
    12481 atttctaatt aattctaaaa tggcagatag atgtatagga tttaagctcc tacaaggaag
    12541 gtttcttctt ttagaaatgg caagatgagg aaatttaggc tttcaagata gtgcttcacc
    12601 attaatagag caattaattt tttttcatga tcatactata gttgtgttaa ttttaattgt
    12661 tacatttgtg gggtatatta tattttattt attttttaat tttttggtta atcgttattt
    12721 attggaaaga caggaagttg agattatttg aactattcta cctgccatta ttttaatttt
    12781 tattgcattt ccttctttac gacttttgta tttattagat gaaattaata atcctaggat
    12841 tactttgaaa acaattggtc atcagtgata ttgaaggtat gaatattctg attttttaga
    12901 tttagaattt gattcttata tagtaggaac ggtagatctt tctgagtctg ggttccgttt
    12961 attagatgta gataatcgtg tagtgttacc tataaactct caaattcgta tacttgttag
    13021 ggctgctgat gttattcatt cttgaactgt tccagcttta ggtataaaag ctgatgcaat
    13081 tcctggtcgg ttaaatcaaa ttaggttttt tattaatcgg cctggtttat tttttggtca
    13141 gtgttcagaa atttgtgggg caaatcatag ttttatacct attgtagtag aaagagttag
    13201 tgtaaatagt tttttggatt gagtttcttc atgtttaaaa tcttcatttg ataacttaaa
    13261 gataagtgta agccttttaa gcttgaaata gtaatttact tcagatgaaa taaaaattag
    13321 ttaatataga tataatataa gtttgtcaga cttaagtaat tgaataaata tttttatatg
    13381 cctcaaatat cccctctttt ttgaataaat ttatatatta tgtttttgtt gagtttaatt
    13441 ttagtattag ctgtacagta ttttttagta atttattgta aattagatcg ggtaggaaaa
    13501 atggatcagg agattgagaa aatttgaaaa tgataacaag attatttaga atttttgatc
    13561 cttcttcaag agttttttct cttcctttaa attgaatttc tactttttta ggtttgttat
    13621 ttttaccttt tatatattga gtttctcctt cacgttgagt tataatatga ttaaagttta
    13681 ctaatatgtt atatggtgaa tttaaagtaa ttttaggagt aaaaaatatt ggtttaaatg
    13741 tgctatttgt atctttactt actttaattg tgtttaataa ttctttgggc ctattacctt
    13801 atgtatttac aagttcaaga catttagcaa taacattatc acttgctttt cctttatgat
    13861 tatcttttat ggtttttggt tgaattaatc acactcaaga aatatttgct catttagtgc
    13921 ctcagggtac tccaggagta ttgatgcctt ttatagtttt aattgaaagt attaggaata
    13981 ttattcgacc tggaacatta gcagtgcgat tagctgctaa tataattgct ggtcatttat
    14041 tattaaggct tttaggggga atgggttctt ctataccttt aagaattctt tgggttctta
    14101 ttattttgca aattctttta ttaatattag agtctgctgt tgcagttatt caatcatatg
    14161 tatttgctat tttaagtact ttatatgcta gagaagtaaa ttaatgtcaa gacatacaca
    14221 tcatacttac catttagtgg atataagacc ttgaccttta actggttcaa ttagagctat
    14281 aatattaact actgggttaa ttaagtggtt tcatcaattt agggcagatt tattgtactt
    14341 aagatttgta ggtgtaattt taactataat tcaatggtgg cgtgatgtag ttcgtgaagg
    14401 tacttatcaa ggattacata ctggggctgt gataagagga ttacgttgag gtataatttt
    14461 atttatttta tcagaagttt tatttttttt ctcttttttt tgggcatttt tccacaggag
    14521 cttagctcct gtggtagagg ttggtagatt ttggcctcct agaggtattc aaccgtttaa
    14581 tcctttcggt gtacctttat taaatactac aattttattg tcttctgggg ctacggtaac
    14641 ttgatctcat catgcaattt taaattctaa tcataaagag gctttacaaa ggttgatatt
    14701 aactgttata ttagggttgt attttacagg gttacaggct tttgaatatg tggaagcatc
    14761 tttttcaatt gccgattcta tttatggttc aacttttttt gtggctactg ggtttcatgg
    14821 gcttcatgtt attattggtt cttcgtttct ttcagtatgt ttatatcgtt tatataagtg
    14881 tcatttttct tcttatcatc attttggatt tgaggccgct gcttgatatt gacattttgt
    14941 agatgtagtg tggttattct tatatgtatt tatttactga tgagggggtt aattttttag
    15001 tataaatgta tatttggctt ccaaccaaaa ggtctagagt ctagaaaaat taatttatat
    15061 tttaataaca agtgttttat ttactttagt agtaaggata ttagtaatat tagtagcttc
    15121 attattatct aagaaggttg tagtcgatcg tgaaaaaagt agaccttttg agtgtgggtt
    15181 cgatccaaaa ggaagggccc gattaccttt ctctcttcgg ttttttttag tagctgtaat
    15241 ttttttaatt tttgatgttg agattactct tttaatacct ttggcttata ttatcaggtt
    15301 aacaaatatt tttacttgat tattggcggg gttgatattt ttattaattt tacttgttgg
    15361 tttgtattat gagtgattga aaggtgctct ggagtggaat gagtagagtt gtagtcaatt
    15421 atgatttatg atttgcaatc ataaggtatc ggtagatcaa ctttataaat tagaaagcga
    15481 agattcgcgt ttagtttcga cctaaatttt ggtaataagc ctctaatttg tttttaaggt
    15541 gtgtaacata ttacattttc gctgtaaagt tgaagaagtt tcttctaaaa atgttccccc
    15601 ctttctgaaa ggggaacatt tttagttata gaattttatt tcttaagttg ataagtgtgt
    15661 attaaattat ttaaaattaa tataaaataa taagattttt attttagaag ggggcagaat
    15721 atttttttaa agcacatata tatattacct tatctaaata acaaaaatta aatttagtat
    15781 aaatagaacg caatcttata ttaaatttct ctctatatta gtttaaggct acctacagga
    15841 aaaaatgtag taaaagtact cttcgtcaga aaagagtact tttacgtaac atttttttct
    15901 tgaactaagt ttttattatt tagacttccg ttaatcc
//
