# Supplementary material for: Complete Mitochondrial Genome Sequence and Phylogenetic Analysis of Procambarus clarkii and Cambaroides dauricus from China
Source: Int J Mol Sci. 2023 Jul 10;24(14):11282. doi: 10.3390/ijms241411282 (PMC10379448; doi:10.3390/ijms241411282)
Supplement: Supplementary file 1 [file ijms-24-11282-s001.zip › S4--Mitogenomic annotations of Cambaroides dauricus downloaded from Bankit submission tool of Genbank.txt]

LOCUS       Cdauricus              15580 bp    DNA     circular INV 17-NOV-2021
DEFINITION  Cambaroides dauricus mitochondrion.
ACCESSION   Cdauricus
VERSION
KEYWORDS    .
SOURCE      mitochondrion Cambaroides dauricus
  ORGANISM  Cambaroides dauricus
            Eukaryota; Metazoa; Ecdysozoa; Arthropoda; Crustacea;
            Multicrustacea; Malacostraca; Eumalacostraca; Eucarida; Decapoda;
            Pleocyemata; Astacidea; Astacoidea; Cambaridae; Cambaroides.
REFERENCE   1  (bases 1 to 15580)
  AUTHORS   Luo,L.
  TITLE     Direct Submission
  JOURNAL   Submitted (17-NOV-2021) aquaculture department, Heilongjiang River
            Fisheries Research Institute, Chinese Academy of Fishery Sciences,
            Songfa Street, Daoli district, Harbin, Heilongiang 150070, China
COMMENT     Bankit Comment: ALT EMAIL:luoliang@hrfri.ac.cn
            Bankit Comment: TOTAL # OF SEQS:1
            
            ##Assembly-Data-START##
            Assembly Method       :: SPAdes v. v3.14.1
            Sequencing Technology :: Illumina
            ##Assembly-Data-END##
FEATURES             Location/Qualifiers
     source          1..15580
                     /organism="Cambaroides dauricus"
                     /organelle="mitochondrion"
                     /mol_type="genomic DNA"
                     /db_xref="taxon:301263"
                     /type="Cambaroides dauricus"
     gene            complement(792..860)
                     /gene="trnQ-caa"
     tRNA            complement(792..860)
                     /gene="trnQ-caa"
                     /product="tRNA-Gln"
     gene            complement(877..943)
                     /gene="trnS1-aga"
     tRNA            complement(877..943)
                     /gene="trnS1-aga"
                     /product="tRNA-Ser"
     gene            complement(944..1007)
                     /gene="trnN-aac"
     tRNA            complement(944..1007)
                     /gene="trnN-aac"
                     /product="tRNA-Asn"
     gene            1084..1874
                     /gene="rrnS"
     rRNA            1084..1874
                     /gene="rrnS"
                     /product="rrnS ribosomal RNA"
     gene            1897..1964
                     /gene="trnV-gta"
     tRNA            1897..1964
                     /gene="trnV-gta"
                     /product="tRNA-Val"
     gene            2166..3219
                     /gene="rrnL"
     rRNA            2166..3219
                     /gene="rrnL"
                     /product="rrnL ribosomal RNA"
     gene            3233..3297
                     /gene="trnL1-cta"
     tRNA            3233..3297
                     /gene="trnL1-cta"
                     /product="tRNA-Leu"
     gene            3301..4263
                     /gene="nad1"
     CDS             3301..4263
                     /gene="nad1"
                     /codon_start=1
                     /transl_table=5
                     /product="NADH dehydrogenase subunit 1"
                     /translation="MLSHLEVMLIMIINYLILIICVLLGVAFVTLLERKILGYIQFRK
                     GPNKVGFLGLLQPFSDAVKLFLNEQMKLSFTNFLPYYISPAFSLFISLIMWGILPYES
                     GFLNMNLGVLFILCCLSSGVYPLMMAGWSSNCKYSLLGSLRAVAQTISYEVSLALILL
                     SFIFLVESFNFKVFVEYQKSMWFLWISLPLSMIWFSSCLAETNRTPFDFSEGESELVS
                     GFNTEYSSGGFALIFMAEYSSILFMSMIFILLFLGTSPLSVIFYLQVTGMSFVFIWVR
                     GTLPRFRYDKLMYLAWKSFLPVSLNYLIFFMGLKLSLFCLVVLV"
     gene            4271..4334
                     /gene="trnP-cca"
     tRNA            4271..4334
                     /gene="trnP-cca"
                     /product="tRNA-Pro"
     gene            complement(4338..4401)
                     /gene="trnS2-tca"
     tRNA            complement(4338..4401)
                     /gene="trnS2-tca"
                     /product="tRNA-Ser"
     gene            complement(<4402..5536)
                     /gene="cob"
     CDS             complement(<4402..5536)
                     /gene="cob"
                     /note="TAA stop codon is completed by the addition of 3' A
                     residues to the mRNA"
                     /codon_start=1
                     /transl_table=5
                     /product="cytochrome b"
                     /translation="MLISLRKSHPLFKIVNNALIDMPIPSNISFLWNFGSLLGLCLVT
                     QILTGLFLSMHYTPNIEMAFSSVIHICRDVNYGWMLRTLHANGASFFFICLYLHIGRG
                     IYYSSYTYFHTWMVGVLIFFLTMASAFLGYVLPWGQMSFWGATVITNLFSAIPYLGTD
                     LVQWIWGGFAVDNATLTRFFSFHFLFPFIISALTMVHILFLHETGGNNPLGVNSSLNK
                     VPFHPYFSFKDLFGFMILILFLLLLTFLAPYLLSDPDNFIPANPLVTPIHIQPEWYFL
                     FAYAILRSIPNKLGGVIALVASISILAILPFTHFSKFRSLTFYPLNQFLFWILVSLVI
                     LLTWIGARPVEPPYILVGQTLSLLYFLYYIINPLVISLWDKYLK"
     gene            complement(5536..6072)
                     /gene="nad6"
     CDS             complement(5536..6072)
                     /gene="nad6"
                     /codon_start=1
                     /transl_table=5
                     /product="NADH dehydrogenase subunit 6"
                     /translation="MKFIFKIFIFYLPFILTISMLFTRLSHPLSMGLALFVQTILICV
                     SSGLSNLSFWFSYILFIIFLGGMLVLFIYIASLASNEIFYLSPNFLHLATLFTLFSIL
                     IGFTFTDPLLVSTKFKIVSSSLMVSNSFDYTSLLVSTIYSHSSMFFTLFLITYLLLTL
                     FVVVKIINIYSSPMRTNN"
     gene            complement(6072..6134)
                     /gene="trnT-aca"
     tRNA            complement(6072..6134)
                     /gene="trnT-aca"
                     /product="tRNA-Thr"
     gene            6137..6430
                     /gene="nad4l"
     CDS             6137..6430
                     /gene="nad4l"
                     /codon_start=1
                     /transl_table=5
                     /product="NADH dehydrogenase subunit 4L"
                     /translation="MIALILINFCSLVMLFCGLLSFVSNRKHLLNTLLSLEFIMLGVF
                     WIMSLNISGVGMEIYTVLFFLTLGVCEGALGLSLLISVVRSHGNDYFSSFNLL"
     gene            6430..7770
                     /gene="nad4"
     CDS             6430..7770
                     /gene="nad4"
                     /codon_start=1
                     /transl_table=5
                     /product="NADH dehydrogenase subunit 4"
                     /translation="MLKFLLMNVMMMFMIKNWSVVQLSFLLMCFLVFCGVGHDFYMFN
                     LGSQLGTDYLGGALIMLSVWISMLVIYSSQKINKTDNFSSMFLLVNLILLGALLMTFS
                     SMDYLMFYLSFESSLIPTLILILGWGYQPERIQAGIYMLFYTLFASLPLLVSLISLYN
                     LGGSLMMGLVLKTMSESLISMLWYFCTIFAFVVKLPMYMFHLWLPKAHVEAPVAGSMI
                     LAGVLLKLGGYGLIRVLSLFSSTNKMFSWLWVSVSILGGVIVSFMCLRQVDIKSLIAY
                     SSVAHMSLVLSGLIVFNWWGLNGAVIVMLGHGLCSSGLFCLSNIIYERLGSRSLIINK
                     GLLNLMPSLGLWWFLLSVSNMAAPPTLNLLGEINLITSIISWSKISMIGVAGLSFFSA
                     AYTLYMYSLSQHGMFFNSLFSCCSGKMNEYYVLSLHWLPLNFLIMKSILVTPLV"
     gene            7770..7833
                     /gene="trnH-cac"
     tRNA            7770..7833
                     /gene="trnH-cac"
                     /product="tRNA-His"
     gene            7831..9564
                     /gene="nad5"
     CDS             7831..9564
                     /gene="nad5"
                     /codon_start=1
                     /transl_table=5
                     /product="NADH dehydrogenase subunit 5"
                     /translation="MVVWKFSMHLVNLVFLGSSSLICLGLFLVSFQFNMSYVIEWELF
                     YFNSSLIMMTLVLDWVSYLFLSFILFISSMVLFYSGSYMSGDKYYNRFMYLVLAFVAS
                     MSALIVSPNLVSILLGWDGLGLISYALVIFYQNEKSANAGMLTILSNRIGDVAILLSI
                     ALFFTVGGWNFLSWGLYMSEEKILIKILICIAASTKSAQIPFSAWLPAAMAAPTPVSA
                     LVHSSTLVTAGVYLLIRFNSIFGDSTIMTMMLIVACSTMFMAGLGANFEYDLKKIIAL
                     STLSQLGVMLSILSLGFSDLAFFHLLTHALFKALLFLCAGVMIHNLKDSQDIRMMGGL
                     VLNMPLTSMCMNLSNLALCGMPFMAGFYSKDLILEVAFMSNINFISFIMYVLATGLTV
                     SYTFRLIFYSLTGSFNSGALTMVQDKNMIMNNPMVMLSLGSIFSGALLSWILFPESYM
                     ICLSSGFKSLVMVLLATGASIGYLLNFVSVNGSLMSLKFYNYSVISGSMWFLPFLSSM
                     KLCYYTLKMSGNYEKMKDKGWSEYYGGQGGLNLIMENSRWLQGAHDNMIKIYMKSFFL
                     WVIIMMILVWV"
     gene            9564..9624
                     /gene="trnF-ttc"
     tRNA            9564..9624
                     /gene="trnF-ttc"
                     /product="tRNA-Phe"
     gene            9628..9691
                     /gene="trnI-atc"
     tRNA            9628..9691
                     /gene="trnI-atc"
                     /product="tRNA-Ile"
     gene            9695..9757
                     /gene="trnM-atg"
     tRNA            9695..9757
                     /gene="trnM-atg"
                     /product="tRNA-Met"
     gene            9758..10750
                     /gene="nad2"
     CDS             9758..10750
                     /gene="nad2"
                     /codon_start=1
                     /transl_table=5
                     /product="NADH dehydrogenase subunit 2"
                     /translation="MVTPFSVLFLSSLVLGLLLCVSSNSWFGAWAGLELNLMSFIPLI
                     SSSNNQYSSEGALKYFLIQALASIMIIFSTSFTLMFSNFILIFSLSLLLKLGGAPFHF
                     WFPQVMEGLSWGQAVILMTIQKVGPMFLLTYLVFDSNSYMLIFSSALISAIVGAVSGL
                     NQTFLRKIMAFSSINHMSWMFLAMIMSEICWVLYFSVYCFLSIMVIMSFYLQQAYHFS
                     HLMNSGTPLVLKATSMLSLFSMGGLPPFLGFIPKWIVMQELIMYKYFYSLILLLLCSL
                     LTLYFYIRLSMLFLTLSFPFSSWSVKSHNTSLMSPMLMFMNFSGIFIPSFYMVA"
     gene            10750..10815
                     /gene="trnW-tga"
     tRNA            10750..10815
                     /gene="trnW-tga"
                     /product="tRNA-Trp"
     gene            complement(10815..10879)
                     /gene="trnC-tgc"
     tRNA            complement(10815..10879)
                     /gene="trnC-tgc"
                     /product="tRNA-Cys"
     gene            complement(10880..10942)
                     /gene="trnY-tac"
     tRNA            complement(10880..10942)
                     /gene="trnY-tac"
                     /product="tRNA-Tyr"
     gene            10940..12478
                     /gene="cox1"
     CDS             10940..12478
                     /gene="cox1"
                     /codon_start=1
                     /transl_table=5
                     /product="cytochrome c oxidase subunit I"
                     /translation="MTQRWFFSTNHKDIGTLYFVFGTWAGMVGTSLSMIIRVELGQPG
                     SLIGDDQIYNVVVTAHAFVMIFFMVMPIMIGGFGNWLVPLMLGAPDMAFPRMNNMSFW
                     LLPFSLTLLLTSGMVESGVGTGWTVYPPLASAIAHAGASVDLGIFSLHLAGVSSILGA
                     VNFMTTAINMRSVGMTLDRMPLFVWSVFITAVLLLLSLPVLAGAITMLLTDRNLNTSF
                     FDPAGGGDPILYQHLFWFFGHPEVYILILPAFGMVSHIVVQESGKKEAFGTLGMIYAM
                     IAIGVLGFVVWAHHMFTVGMDVDTRAYFTSATMIIAVPTGIKIFSWLGTLQGVQMNYS
                     PSLLWVLGFIFLFTVGGLTGVVLANSSIDIMLHDTYYVVAHFHYVLSMGAVFGIFAGI
                     VHWFSLFTGVTLNNKWLKIHFFTMFIGVNMTFFPQHFLGLNGMPRRYSDYPDAYSAWN
                     MLSSVGSIISLVAVLGFVIIVWEAFIMSRPASNSFFLSSSIEWQHPYPPADHSYAEIP
                     LISN"
     gene            12481..12544
                     /gene="trnL2-tta"
     tRNA            12481..12544
                     /gene="trnL2-tta"
                     /product="tRNA-Leu"
     gene            12545..>13229
                     /gene="cox2"
     CDS             12545..>13229
                     /gene="cox2"
                     /note="TAA stop codon is completed by the addition of 3' A
                     residues to the mRNA"
                     /codon_start=1
                     /transl_table=5
                     /product="cytochrome c oxidase subunit II"
                     /translation="MATWGYLGFQDSASPLMEQLIFFHDHTMVVLILIVTFVGYIMFC
                     LGFNFFINRFLLESQEIEIIWTVLPAIILIFIAFPSLRLLYLLDEINNPSITLKTMGH
                     QWYWSYEYSDFLELEFDSYMTNLGVSNSEFRLLEVDNRVVLPMNSQVRVLVSAADVIH
                     SWTVPALGVKADAVPGRLNQVSFFINRPGLFFGQCSEICGANHSFMPIVIESVSINCF
                     LNWVSSYSES"
     gene            13230..13293
                     /gene="trnK-aaa"
     tRNA            13230..13293
                     /gene="trnK-aaa"
                     /product="tRNA-Lys"
     gene            13295..13358
                     /gene="trnD-gac"
     tRNA            13295..13358
                     /gene="trnD-gac"
                     /product="tRNA-Asp"
     gene            13359..13517
                     /gene="atp8"
     CDS             13359..13517
                     /gene="atp8"
                     /codon_start=1
                     /transl_table=5
                     /product="ATP synthase F0 subunit 8"
                     /translation="MPQMSPILWVNLYFMFLLSLALILVIQYFFSLNLKSGLKEAIYL
                     GNEKVWKW"
     gene            13514..14185
                     /gene="atp6"
     CDS             13514..14185
                     /gene="atp6"
                     /codon_start=1
                     /transl_table=5
                     /product="ATP synthase F0 subunit 6"
                     /translation="MTSLFSIFEPSSSVFSLSLNWVAVFLGLIYLPYMYWASPSRWVV
                     GWMKLSGVLYNEFKVILGGKSLGFTILFISLFVLIGFNNSLGLLPYIFTSSSHLAMTL
                     SLAFPLWVTFMIFGWINHTQHMFAHLVPQGTPSVLMPFMVLIETISNIIRPGTLAVRL
                     AANMIAGHLLLSLLGNMGPVMPLKILWVLVILQILLLLLESAVALIQSYVFAILSTLY
                     VSEVN"
     gene            14185..14973
                     /gene="cox3"
     CDS             14185..14973
                     /gene="cox3"
                     /codon_start=1
                     /transl_table=5
                     /product="cytochrome c oxidase subunit III"
                     /translation="MTSHSHHAYHLVDMSPWPLTGSVSAMMLTTGLIKWFHQFSADLL
                     YLSFISIILTMIQWWRDVVREGTYQGIHTQVVMSGLRWGMILFIVSEVLFFFSFFWAF
                     FHSSLSPVVEVGSLWPPKGIQPFNPFGIPLLNTTILLSSGATVTWAHHAILSSNHLEA
                     LQSLMLTVMLGLYFTSLQAFEYMEASFSIADSVYGSTFFVATGFHGLHVIIGSSFLSV
                     CLYRLYKCHFSSFHHFGFEAAAWYWHFVDVVWLFLYVFIYWWGG"
     gene            14972..15033
                     /gene="trnG-gga"
     tRNA            14972..15033
                     /gene="trnG-gga"
                     /product="tRNA-Gly"
     gene            15034..15387
                     /gene="nad3"
     CDS             15034..15387
                     /gene="nad3"
                     /codon_start=1
                     /transl_table=5
                     /product="NADH dehydrogenase subunit 3"
                     /translation="MFIMTLMLTLTLIISMVIMLVSSLISKKVISDREKGSPFECGFD
                     PKGSARLPFSLRFFLITVIFLIFDVEITLLMPLAFILMLTNVFTWVCSGLSFLLILLV
                     GLYYEWSQGALEWSD"
     gene            15389..15449
                     /gene="trnA-gca"
     tRNA            15389..15449
                     /gene="trnA-gca"
                     /product="tRNA-Ala"
     gene            15450..15512
                     /gene="trnR-cga"
     tRNA            15450..15512
                     /gene="trnR-cga"
                     /product="tRNA-Arg"
     gene            15513..15580
                     /gene="trnE-gaa"
     tRNA            15513..15580
                     /gene="trnE-gaa"
                     /product="tRNA-Glu"
BASE COUNT     5172 a   1709 c   2576 g   6123 t
ORIGIN      
        1 atttggggat gattcccccc ccaaataatt tttagaaagt gagttaaaag ttattatatt
       61 tatgtaataa gggcttaaaa tttaattaat tagaaggaga aataatttaa taaaaattga
      121 taaatttaaa atttgactaa aatttaaaag ggaaattctt aaggagcaaa ttaatttaat
      181 taatttggaa gctaaaaaaa ttgaaatatt gaaatttttt tataaatgtt cttggtataa
      241 taggtataat taaggaaata aaattttaga aactaattgt attaaatttt tataaacggg
      301 gggaaataaa aaaaaatttc aaggatttaa tatattattt taattttatt agttattagt
      361 agtatagtaa ttaattgtat ttaaatttct agtagaattc aaatttaaaa taaaatatag
      421 acatgattat gaagaaaaag aaaaaagaaa gatggaaaaa taaattaata ataggttaat
      481 ttagaaagac taatattaat ttatatatat atatatatat atatatattt atagatatat
      541 atatatattt atagatatat atatatattt atagatatat atatatattt atagatatat
      601 atatatatat atatatttat agatatatct agatttatag atattctaga tttatagata
      661 ttctagattt atagatattc tagatttata gatattctag atttatagat attctagatt
      721 tatagatatt ctagatttat agatattcta gatttataga tttatagatt agtatactta
      781 tagaattgta tttatataca aaggaatttc accatttctt gaaagatcaa aattttctgt
      841 gctgtttaca ctaatataca aagatacttt ataaatagag atttgaacgg aatttaaccg
      901 ctcaaggatt aagttagaag cttactctta aacattaaat ctccttaata ggaaataaat
      961 tcaattttac cattaacagt ggtatacctc tttttggttt ctattaattt gttaataata
     1021 tttcttaaat taaagaaggc gtttagtaat atgttgtttt tttctcctag gtttactaag
     1081 gccaaaaagt ttgatttttg cttaaagttt tgttttataa ctatctagta tatgcaaatt
     1141 ttagtgttaa ggtatttatt taaaataaat agtataaaag caatatttaa tattaatgta
     1201 taaggaaaat cttgacttag tgaattataa gaaatttgag aaaatcttgt gccagcagtc
     1261 gcggttagac ttgggagtta aataaaattt attagtaaaa gttaattgta ttatagttaa
     1321 gataaagggt tgtataaata aaaagtgaaa ttattatttt ttataaaagt ttatataact
     1381 ataaaataat gaagctagca aaattaaggt atggaatagg attagatacc ctagtacact
     1441 taattttaat tttagaatac taggatacta agagttatgt tcttgaaatt taaaaaattt
     1501 ggcggtattt tagtctagtt agaggaacct gttttataaa cgatactaca cgcattatct
     1561 tacttctttt tgtattcagt ttgtataccg tcattattag ataatttgag aaataacatt
     1621 attaggatca atattttgag tatattagat caaggtgcag cttataaata agaaaaaatg
     1681 ggttacaata aaatttattt attaacggag ttaaaattta aaaattttaa tgaaggagga
     1741 tttaattgta aaataagaaa taataagatt ttttgataaa agctctaaat tatgtacata
     1801 tcgcccgtcg cttccattta aggtggaata agtcgtaaca tagtagaggt actggaaagt
     1861 gtctctagaa ttaaaataaa agtttatagt tattatcaaa ataaagctaa aattagcgtt
     1921 tcgtttacac cgaaaaggtt atcgtttaac tcgatttatt ttgattacac aagattgttt
     1981 ataattataa taggaaaaag attttaattg gaaaagtaga gtgaatcgaa attttataaa
     2041 gaatttagaa aagtactgta aaggaaatct gaaataattg aaaatttaat atttgtaaag
     2101 taataataaa attatgtacc ttgtgtatca ggggcattta aatttattta tatatttata
     2161 agaatctcga aagaggaata gctagcttaa aaaatgagtt tttgtggcaa aaaaatttat
     2221 aattttattc taggagtgaa atattagtcg tgtcctctga tatctagttt tttaaaaagt
     2281 aagtttaaat tagcattttt attaatttta taaaaaaggt aaaagtagga ggggaaagct
     2341 tcttactact ctaatttata agaaaataag gaaattaggt ttaactaggc ttaaaattag
     2401 ctatgttttt aaagtgttac aaataatgct taaatgaaga atatttatat tttctttaaa
     2461 tttttattaa aaattatttt aaaatttaat ttatttagtt ataatgaatg tattagtaga
     2521 ttattaaggt atttaaaaaa tataaaatta tttagaaatt ttattaaact ttttttttat
     2581 ttaaggaatt cggcaaagat tatttctgcc tgtttaacaa aaacatgtct gtatgaaagg
     2641 tatataaagt ctaacctgcc cattggaaac taaaaggccg cggtattatg accgtgcaaa
     2701 ggtagcataa taattagtct tttaattgaa ggctagaatg aatggttgga caagaaatta
     2761 gctgtcttag gtaaaaatat taaatttaac ttttaagtga aaaggcttaa ataaattaga
     2821 gggacgataa gaccctataa aacttttata tttataattt aatagaaatc tttgtttaca
     2881 aaaatttaag ttagaatatt ttattggggc gataaagata aaattttagg taactgtttt
     2941 tattttttaa caataatatc tgaatattgg atcctaaaaa agatcaaaag attaagttac
     3001 tttagggata acagcgttat tttctttaag agttcatatc gacgagaaag tttgcgacct
     3061 cgatgttgaa ttaaaagttc tttgtggggc agaaattaca aaagaaggtc tgttcgacct
     3121 ttaaaatttt acatgatttg agttcaaacc ggtgtaagcc aggttggttt ctatcttcta
     3181 agcaggtaaa aattatttta gtacgaaagg attaaataat taaaatattt ttgttagttt
     3241 ggcagaaaag tgcattagat ttagaattta aaaatatagg ggtttctata actaataaaa
     3301 atgcttagac acttggaagt tatattaatt ataattatta attatttaat tttgattatt
     3361 tgtgtattat tgggggtagc ttttgtgact cttcttgagc gaaagatttt aggctacatt
     3421 cagtttcgta aaggcccaaa taaggttggg tttttagggc tattacaacc tttttcagat
     3481 gcagtaaaac tttttttaaa tgaacaaata aagctttctt ttacaaattt tttaccttat
     3541 tatatttcac cagcttttag tttgtttatt tctttaatta tatggggaat tctaccttat
     3601 gagagggggt ttcttaatat aaacttagga gtattattta ttttatgttg tttaagttca
     3661 ggagtttatc ctttaataat ggcaggttgg tcttcaaatt gtaaatattc tttgttagga
     3721 agtcttcggg cagtagctca aactatctct tatgaggtaa gattagcttt aattttatta
     3781 tcttttattt ttttagttga gagatttaat tttaaggtat ttgttgagta tcaaaagaga
     3841 atgtgatttt tatgaatttc tctcccttta tcgataattt gattttcatc ttgtttagct
     3901 gagactaatc gtactccttt tgatttttct gagggagaat cagaattagt ttcaggattt
     3961 aatactgagt atagaagagg aggatttgca ttaatcttta tagcagaata ttcatctatt
     4021 ttgtttataa gtataatttt tattttactt tttttaggaa cctctccctt aagggtaatt
     4081 ttttatctac aggtaactgg cataagattt gtatttattt gagttcgagg aacattacca
     4141 cgatttcgtt atgataaatt aatatactta gcttgaaaaa ggtttttacc cgtttcatta
     4201 aattatttaa ttttttttat aggcttaaag ttaagtttat tttgtttagt tgtgctagtt
     4261 tagaaagagg cggagagtag tttaaaaggt aaaatattag ttttggattc taaagataat
     4321 tttgttttct ccgaagttaa aaattgggat ttcccctact aatgctttca aaacatttat
     4381 tttaaaataa actaaatttt catttaagat acttatctca taaggaaatt acgagtgggt
     4441 tgataatata atataaaaaa taaagaagtg ataaggtttg acctactaaa atataaggtg
     4501 gctcaactgg tcgtgctcca attcaggtta atagaattac taatgaaact aaaattcaga
     4561 ataggaattg gtttagtgga taaaatgtta atcttcgaaa tttagagaaa tgagtaaagg
     4621 gtaaaatagc aagaatggaa attgatgcca ccagagcaat tactcctcct aatttgttag
     4681 gaatagaacg aaggattgca taagcaaaaa ggaaatacca ttcaggttga atatgaattg
     4741 gagtaactaa gggatttgct ggaataaaat tgtctgggtc tcttaataga tatggagcta
     4801 aaaaggttaa taagagtaga aataaaatta agattataaa tccaaataaa tctttaaaac
     4861 taaagtaagg gtgaaaggga actttattta aagatctatt tacccctaag ggattatttc
     4921 ctcctgtttc atgaagaaaa aggatatgta ctattgttag agctgaaata ataaagggga
     4981 aaagaaaatg aaaggaaaaa aatcgagtta aagttgcatt atctacagca aacccccctc
     5041 aaatccattg gactaggtcg gttcctaaat aaggaatagc tgaaaagagg ttagtaataa
     5101 cagttgctcc tcaaaaagat atttgacctc atggaagcac atatccgagg aaagctgaag
     5161 ctattgttaa aaaaaaaatt aaaactccta ctattcaagt atggaaataa gtataagagc
     5221 tataataaat tcctcgccca atatgcaaat ataaacaaat gaaaaaaaag gacgccccat
     5281 tagcatgtaa tgttcgtaat atccacccat aatttacgtc acgacaaata tgaataacac
     5341 ttgagaatgc tatttcaata ttaggagtgt aatgtataga aagaaacaaa ccggttagaa
     5401 tttgggttac tagacataaa cctaagagtg acccaaaatt tcataagaag gaaatgtttc
     5461 ttggaatagg tatatcaata agagcattgt taacaatttt gaataaaggg tggctttttc
     5521 gtaaggaaat tagcattagt tatttgtccg cataggacta gagtagatat taataatttt
     5581 aactacaaca aataaagtta ataaaagata agtaattaaa aataaagtaa aaaatataga
     5641 ggaatgtcta taaatagttc taaccaaaag agaggtataa tcaaatctat tagatactat
     5701 taaggaagag gatacaattt taaatttagt agaaacaagc aaagggtcag taaaagtaaa
     5761 accaattaaa attgaaaata aagtaaataa agttgctagg tgtaaaaaat tcggagaaag
     5821 gtaaaaaatt tcatttgatg caagtgaagc aatataaata aataatacta atattccccc
     5881 taagaaaata ataaataaaa tataagaaaa ccaaaaagat agatttctta gccctgaaga
     5941 aacacaaata agaattgttt gaacaaataa tgctaaccct atagataaag gatgggacag
     6001 ccgagtaaat agcatggaga tagttaagat aaaaggtaaa taaaaaataa aaattttaaa
     6061 aataaattta atgttttaag aataatattc atttttggtt tacaagacca aggttttatt
     6121 taaactataa aaactaatga ttgctttaat tttaattaat ttttgttctt tggtaatgtt
     6181 gttttgtggc ttattatctt ttgtctcaaa tcgaaagcat ttattgaata ctttattgag
     6241 tttagaattt attatattag gtgttttttg aattataagg ttaaatattt ctggagttgg
     6301 tatagagatt tatactgtct tatttttttt aactttgggt gtttgtgaag gtgctttagg
     6361 cttatcttta ctaatttcag ttgttcgctc ccatggaaat gattatttta gaaggtttaa
     6421 tctcttataa tgttaaagtt tttattaata aatgtaataa taatatttat aattaaaaat
     6481 tgaagagtag ttcaattatc gtttctttta atatgttttt tagttttttg tggggtaggc
     6541 catgattttt atatatttaa tttaggtagc cagttaggaa ctgattattt aggaggggct
     6601 ttaattatat tgagagtttg gattagaata ttagttattt acagaagcca aaaaattaat
     6661 aaaacagata atttttcttc tatattttta ttagttaatt taattctttt aggagcttta
     6721 ttaataactt tttcttctat agattattta atattttatt taaggtttga gagatctctt
     6781 attcctactt taattttaat tttaggctga ggataccaac cagaacgtat tcaggctggt
     6841 atttatatat tattttatac tttatttgct tctttacctt tattagtttc attgattaga
     6901 ttatacaatt tagggggaag actgataata ggtttagttt taaaaaccat aagggagaga
     6961 ttaattagta tattatgata tttttgtact atttttgctt ttgttgtaaa attacctata
     7021 tacatatttc atttatgact acctaaagct catgtagagg ctcctgtagc tggttctata
     7081 attttagcag gagtgctatt gaaactgggg ggatatggtt taattcgagt tttaaggtta
     7141 ttttctagga ctaataaaat attttcttgg ttgtgagtaa gagtaaggat tctgggagga
     7201 gttattgtta gttttatatg tttacggcaa gtagatatca aatctttaat tgcttattct
     7261 tcggtagccc atataaggtt agttttaagg ggtttaattg tgtttaattg atggggttta
     7321 aatggagctg ttattgttat attagggcat gggctatgtt catctggttt gttttgccta
     7381 tctaatatta tttatgaacg attaggaaga cgaagactaa ttattaataa aggattatta
     7441 aatctaatac cttcattagg tttatgatga tttttattaa gagtatcaaa tatagcggct
     7501 cctcctacat taaatttatt aggtgaaatt aatttgatta caagaattat tagctgaaga
     7561 aaaattagaa taattggagt agctggactt tcttttttta gagcggcata cactttatac
     7621 atatattcat taagtcagca cggaatattt tttaattctt tattttcttg ttgttctgga
     7681 aaaataaatg aatattatgt gttaagactt cattgacttc ctttaaattt tttaattata
     7741 aagaggattt tagttactcc cttagtttaa tttaaatagt ttaagtaaaa cgttgatttg
     7801 tggtgtcaaa attataatta attattttaa atagtggtat gaaaattctc tatacattta
     7861 gttaatttgg tgtttcttgg aagaagttct ttaatttgtt taggtttgtt tttggttaga
     7921 tttcaattta atataagtta tgtaattgaa tgagaattat tttattttaa ttcatctcta
     7981 attataataa ctttagtgtt ggattgagta agatatttat ttttaaggtt tattttattt
     8041 atttcttcca tagtattatt ttatagggga agctatataa ggggtgataa gtattataat
     8101 cgatttatat acctagtgct tgcatttgta gcttccataa gtgctttaat tgtaagccca
     8161 aatttagtta gaatcttact tgggtgggat gggttaggct taatttctta tgccttagtg
     8221 attttttacc aaaatgaaaa gtcagctaat gctggtatat taacaatttt atctaaccgg
     8281 attggggatg tagctattct tttaagaatt gctctttttt ttacagttgg aggttgaaat
     8341 tttttaagct gaggtttgta tataagagaa gaaaaaattt taattaagat tttgatttgc
     8401 attgcagctt ccacgaaaag agctcaaatt ccattttcgg cttggcttcc tgctgcaata
     8461 gcagctccga ctcctgtttc agctttagtg cattcgtcta cattagttac tgctggagtt
     8521 tatcttttaa ttcggtttaa ttctattttt ggagactcaa ctattataac tataatactt
     8581 attgtagcat gctctacaat atttatagcc ggattaggag caaattttga gtacgattta
     8641 aaaaaaatta ttgccctttc aactcttaga caattaggtg ttatattaag aatcctctct
     8701 ttagggtttt ctgaccttgc tttctttcat cttttaactc atgctttatt taaggcttta
     8761 ttgtttttat gtgcgggagt aataattcat aatcttaaag actcccaaga tattcgtata
     8821 ataggagggt tagttttaaa tataccttta actaggatat gtataaattt atcaaattta
     8881 gctttatgtg ggataccttt tatagctgga ttttattcta aagatttaat tttggaagtt
     8941 gcttttatga gaaatattaa ttttattagg tttattatat atgttttagc aacagggctt
     9001 actgtaaggt atacttttcg tttaattttt tattctctaa cagggagatt taattcagga
     9061 gctttaacga tagttcaaga taaaaatata attataaata acccaatagt gatgttaaga
     9121 ttaggctcga tttttagtgg ggcacttttg tcttggattt tatttccaga aaggtatata
     9181 atttgtttaa gaagagggtt taaaagttta gttatagtgt tattagcaac aggagcttct
     9241 attggatatt tattaaattt tgttagggtt aatggctccc ttataaggtt aaagttttat
     9301 aattactctg taattagggg ctctatatga tttttacctt ttttatcaag aataaagtta
     9361 tgttactata ctttaaaaat aagaggaaat tatgaaaaaa taaaagataa agggtgatct
     9421 gagtattatg ggggacaagg aggtttaaat ttaattatag aaaatagtcg ttgactccaa
     9481 ggagctcatg ataatataat taagatttat ataaaaagtt tctttttatg agttattatt
     9541 atgataattt tagtttgagt ataatttgta taatttaatt agaatcttgc gttgaagctg
     9601 caaaagtggt tttacctaca aataattaat atggtgcctg acaaaaaggg tagttttgat
     9661 agaactaatt atgtaaaatt tactcatatt aaattaaaag ataagctaaa aaagctaatg
     9721 ggttcatacc ccatgaatgg gaatttctct ctttttaatg gttactcctt ttagggtttt
     9781 atttctttcc tcattggtat tgggtttatt attatgtgta tcttccaatt cttgatttgg
     9841 ggcttgagct ggattggagt taaatttaat atcttttatt ccattaattt cttctagaaa
     9901 taaccaatac aggtctgagg gggctttaaa atatttttta attcaagctt tagcttcaat
     9961 tataattatt ttctctactt cgtttacttt aatatttaga aattttattt taattttttc
    10021 tttatcttta ttgttaaaat taggaggagc ccctttccat ttttggtttc cccaagttat
    10081 agaagggtta tcttgaggtc aggcggttat tttaataacg attcaaaaag tcgggccaat
    10141 atttttattg acttatctag tttttgatag taatagatat atattgattt tttcatctgc
    10201 tttaatttct gctattgtag gagcagtaag ggggttaaac caaacatttt tacgtaaaat
    10261 tatagctttt tcttctatca atcacatatc ttgaatattt ttggcaataa ttataagaga
    10321 gatttgttgg gttttatatt ttagggtgta ttgttttctt tcaattatag tgattataag
    10381 gttttattta caacaggcat atcatttttc tcatctaata aataggggta ctcctttagt
    10441 tttaaaagca acatcaatat taagattatt ttctatagga ggacttcctc cttttttagg
    10501 gtttattcca aagtgaattg taatacagga gttaattata tataaatatt tttattcttt
    10561 aattttactt cttttatgtt cattattaac tttatatttt tatattcgac taagaatatt
    10621 gtttttaact ctttctttcc ctttcagtag atggagagta aaaagtcata acacttcttt
    10681 aataagacct atacttatgt ttataaattt ttctggaatt tttattcctt cattttatat
    10741 agttgcctaa agactttaag ttaagcaaac tagtatcctt caaagttacc aaaaaaagaa
    10801 ttcttttagg tcttaagttt tagtgtttta cacattttca aatttgcaat ttgacgtttt
    10861 tattatttac tataaaacca atagaaaaga aatttcttgt ctctaaattt acaatttagc
    10921 gccttaactc ggccattcta tcacgcaacg atgatttttt tctacaaatc ataaagatat
    10981 tggaacgtta tattttgtat ttggaacttg agcaggaata gtaggaactt cattaagaat
    11041 aattattcga gtagaattag gccaaccagg aagtttgatt ggtgatgacc aaatttataa
    11101 tgtagttgtt actgctcatg cttttgttat aatttttttt atggttatgc caatcataat
    11161 tggagggttt ggaaattgat tggttccttt aatattgggg gctccagaca tagcatttcc
    11221 tcgaataaac aatataagat tttggttact acctttttct ttaacgttat tattaactag
    11281 aggtatagta gaaagaggag ttgggactgg ttgaacggtg taccctcctt tagcgagagc
    11341 aattgctcat gcgggagctt ctgttgactt aggaattttt tcgcttcatt tagcaggagt
    11401 atcatctatt ttaggagcag taaattttat aactacagct attaatatac gtagggtagg
    11461 tataacttta gatcggatac ctttatttgt ctgatcagta tttattacag cagttcttct
    11521 tttattgtct ttacctgttt tagcaggagc tattacgata ctattaacag atcgaaattt
    11581 aaacacctct ttttttgatc ctgctggagg aggtgaccct attctgtatc aacatttatt
    11641 ttgatttttt ggccatcctg aagtttatat tttaatttta ccggcttttg ggatagtatc
    11701 ccatattgtt gtccaagaat ctggtaaaaa agaagctttt ggaactttgg ggataattta
    11761 tgcaataatt gctattggag ttttagggtt tgttgtttga gctcatcata tatttacagt
    11821 tgggatagat gttgatactc gtgcatattt tacttctgct actataatca ttgctgttcc
    11881 taccggaatc aagattttta ggtgactagg aacacttcaa ggagtacaaa taaactatag
    11941 accctctttg ttatgagttt taggatttat ttttttattc acagttgggg gtttaactgg
    12001 ggtagtttta gctaattctt ctattgatat catattgcat gacacttact atgtagtagc
    12061 tcatttccac tatgttcttt ctataggagc tgtttttggt atttttgctg gtattgttca
    12121 ttggttttct ttgtttacag gggtaacctt aaataataaa tgattaaaaa ttcatttttt
    12181 tacaatattt attggagtaa atataacttt ttttcctcag cattttttag ggttaaatgg
    12241 aataccgcga cggtattctg actatccaga tgcttataga gcttgaaata tattatcttc
    12301 tgttggatca attatttctt tggtagcagt tttagggttt gttattattg tttgagaggc
    12361 ttttattata agacggcctg caagaaactc attctttctt tcttcttcaa ttgagtgaca
    12421 acatccatat ccaccggctg accatagata tgcggagatt cctttaattt ctaattagta
    12481 tctaaaatgg cagatagatg tgtaggattt aagctcctat aaggaagaat ttcttctttt
    12541 agaaatggcg acatggggtt acttagggtt ccaagacaga gcttctcctt taatagagca
    12601 attaattttt tttcatgacc acactatggt tgtattaatt ttaattgtaa catttgttgg
    12661 ttatattata ttttgcttag gttttaattt ttttatcaat cggtttttat tagaaaggca
    12721 ggagattgaa attatttgga ctgtcttacc tgctattatt ttaattttta ttgcttttcc
    12781 atctcttcgt cttttatact tattagatga aattaataac ccaagtatta ctttaaagac
    12841 aatagggcat caatgatatt gaagatatga atattctgac tttttagagc tagagtttga
    12901 ctcatatatg acaaatttag gggtttctaa ttcagaattt cgtcttttag aggttgataa
    12961 tcgggttgta ctacctataa actctcaagt tcgagttctt gtaagagctg cagatgtgat
    13021 tcattcttgg acagttccag ccttaggagt taaagctgat gcagtacctg gtcgattaaa
    13081 tcaagttaga ttttttatta accgcccagg tttgttcttt ggacaatgct cagagatttg
    13141 tggagcaaac cataggttta taccaattgt aattgagagg gttagaatta attgtttctt
    13201 aaattgggtt tcttcttact cagagtcttc atttagtaac ttaaatataa gtgtaggcct
    13261 tttaagctta aaatagtagt ttactctaaa tgattaaaaa ttagttaata aaataatata
    13321 agtttgtcaa acttaagtaa ttgtctaaat atttttaaat gcctcagata tcacctattc
    13381 tttgagtaaa tttatacttt atatttttat taagattagc tttaatttta gtaattcagt
    13441 attttttcag gttaaattta aaatcaggtt taaaggaggc catttattta ggtaacgaga
    13501 aagtttggaa atgataacta gtttattttc tatttttgaa ccttcttcaa gagttttttc
    13561 tttgtcttta aattgggtag ctgtgttttt aggattaatt tacttacctt atatgtactg
    13621 ggcctctcct tctcgttggg tagtaggatg aataaaatta agtggggtct tatacaacga
    13681 atttaaggta atcttagggg gcaagaggtt aggatttact attttattta tttctttgtt
    13741 tgtattgatt ggatttaata attctttagg acttttacct tatattttta caaggtcaag
    13801 tcatttagca ataactttat ctttagcatt tcctttatga gtaactttta taatttttgg
    13861 gtggattaat catactcaac atatatttgc acatttagtc cctcagggta ctcccagagt
    13921 attaatgcct tttatagttt taattgagac aattagaaat attattcgac caggaacttt
    13981 agcagttcgg ttagctgcta atataattgc aggacatctt ttattaagat tactaggtaa
    14041 tatggggcct gttataccat taaaaattct ttgagttctt gtgattcttc aaattcttct
    14101 tttgttatta gaatctgctg ttgcattgat tcagtcttat gtatttgcaa ttttaaggac
    14161 attatatgtc agagaggtta actaatgaca tcccacagac accatgcgta tcatttagta
    14221 gatataagac cctgaccttt gactgggtca gtaagagcaa taatattaac taccggttta
    14281 attaagtggt ttcatcaatt tagtgcagat ttattatacc ttagatttat cagtattatt
    14341 ttgactataa ttcaatggtg acgagatgta gttcgagaag gaacctatca aggaatccac
    14401 actcaagttg ttataagagg actacgatga gggataattt tatttattgt atcagaagta
    14461 ctttttttct tttctttttt ttgagctttt tttcatagga ggttgtctcc tgtagtagaa
    14521 gtaggaagtc tttggcctcc taaaggaatc caaccgttta atccctttgg tatcccttta
    14581 ttaaacacaa caattttact atcttcaggg gctacagtaa cttgggccca tcatgcaatt
    14641 ttaagttcaa atcatttaga agctttacaa aggttaatgc taactgtaat attaggatta
    14701 tattttacaa gattacaggc ttttgaatat atagaagctt ctttttcaat tgcagattct
    14761 gtatacggct ctactttttt tgttgcaaca ggatttcatg gacttcatgt gattattggg
    14821 tcttctttct taagagtttg tctttatcga ttatataagt gtcacttttc ttcttttcat
    14881 cactttgggt ttgaagcagc agcttggtac tgacattttg ttgatgtagt atggcttttc
    14941 ctttatgtat ttatttattg atgaggaggt taatttttta gtataaattg tatatttgac
    15001 ttccaatcaa aaggtctaga gttagaaaaa ttaattttta ttataacatt aatacttacg
    15061 ttaacattaa ttattagaat agttattata ctagtatctt ctttaatttc aaaaaaagta
    15121 attagagacc gtgaaaaagg atcccccttt gaatgtggat ttgaccccaa aggaagagca
    15181 cgactacctt tctcgctacg gtttttttta attactgtga tttttttaat ttttgatgta
    15241 gaaattactt tgttgatacc gttagcattt attttaatgc taactaacgt gtttacttga
    15301 gtttgttctg ggcttagatt tttattgatt ttattagtag gtctttatta tgaatgaaga
    15361 cagggggctt tagagtgaag tgattaaaag aatcgtagtc aagtatgatt tatgatttgc
    15421 aatcataagg tgttcaagga actgatttta attagaaagc gaagatgatt gcgtttagtt
    15481 tcggcctaaa ttttggttta tacctctaat ttgtttttaa ggtgtagaac acgttacatt
    15541 ttcactgtaa agttgaaaaa ttaatatttt tctaaaaatt
//
